Addgene plasmid #138881: pPD089 ZF43x8-Spaced_EYFP
Purpose: EYFP reporter vector for the ZF43x8-Spaced promoter
Depositing lab: Joshua Leonard. Depositing organization: Northwestern University. Publication: The COMET toolkit for composing customizable genetic programs in mammalian cells. Donahue PS, Draut JW, Muldoon JJ, Edelstein HI, Bagheri N, Leonard JN. Nat Commun. 2020 Feb 7;11(1):779. doi: 10.1038/s41467-019-14147-5. PubMed 32034124.
Backbone
  Vector backbone: pPD027 Reporter Template v1 (Near Spaced)
  Vector type: Mammalian Expression, Synthetic Biology
Growth in bacteria
  Bacterial resistance: Ampicillin, 100 μg/mL
  Growth temperature: 37°C
  Growth strain: DH5alpha
  Copy number: High Copy
Gene/Insert
  Gene/Insert name: ZF43x8-Spaced
  Species: Synthetic
  Promoter: ZF43x8-Spaced
  Cloning method: Restriction Enzyme; 5′ cloning site BglII (not destroyed); 3′ cloning site NheI (not destroyed)
  Sequencing primers: 5′ CGACACGGAAATGTTGAATAC; 3′ TAGAAGGCACAGTCGAGG
Terms and licenses: Academic/Nonprofit Terms; Industry Terms: Not Available to Industry
Depositor comments: Leonard Lab plasmid reference number: L1409
How to cite: pPD089 ZF43x8-Spaced_EYFP was a gift from Joshua Leonard (Addgene plasmid # 138881 ; http://n2t.net/addgene:138881 ; RRID:Addgene_138881)
