[The description below was written by a language model from this plasmid's Addgene catalogue record and pLannotate feature annotations shown in this document.]
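Description:
pPD089 ZF43x8-Spaced_EYFP is a 4,465 nt mammalian expression reporter plasmid from the COMET synthetic biology toolkit, built on the pPD027 Reporter Template v1 (Near Spaced) backbone. It is propagated in E. coli as a high-copy plasmid through a ColE1/pUC-type origin and selected with ampicillin via the β-lactamase gene and its native promoter. An f1 phage origin is also present, together with backbone remnants of the lac promoter/operator region and a lacI fragment.

The payload is a synthetic inducible promoter, ZF43x8-Spaced, cloned between BglII and NheI sites that are both retained. The name implies eight spaced binding sites for a zinc-finger DNA-binding domain designated ZF43, although the automated annotation does not mark these sites individually and the record does not give their exact arrangement. Downstream, a fragment of a minimal TATA-box promoter with low basal activity is annotated just ahead of the EYFP coding sequence, which is terminated by the bovine growth hormone polyadenylation signal. In this layout, yellow fluorescence should stay low unless a cognate zinc-finger transcription factor is supplied in trans to recruit transcriptional machinery to the minimal promoter, so EYFP output reports the activity of that regulator.

An SV40 early promoter and SV40 poly(A) signal flank only a short fragment of the bleomycin-resistance (ble) gene, so the plasmid appears to carry no intact mammalian selection marker and is probably best suited to transient transfection. Its stated use is as the EYFP reporter for the ZF43x8-Spaced promoter, for characterising engineered transcription factors and composing genetic programs in mammalian cells.
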