Features (pLannotate 1.2.2; 16 found; start..end, strand, type, name):
    304..320     +  promoter       minP (fragment): minimal TATA-box promoter with low basal activity
    362..1078    +  CDS            EYFP: EYFP is a basic (constitutively fluorescent) green/yellow fluorescent protein published in 1996, derived from Aequorea victoria. It is reported to be a very rapidly-maturing weak dimer with high acid sensitivity.
   1132..1356    +  polyA_signal   bGH poly(A) signal: bovine growth hormone polyadenylation signal
   1360..1381    +  promoter       SV40 promoter (fragment): SV40 enhancer and early promoter
   1402..1830    +  rep_origin     f1 ori (sequence partly withheld): f1 bacteriophage origin of replication; arrow indicates direction of (+) strand synthesis
   1835..1857    +  promoter       SV40 promoter (fragment): SV40 enhancer and early promoter
   1858..2049    +  promoter       SV40 promoter: SV40 early promoter
   2076..2174    +  CDS            ble (fragment): BLE_KLEPN - Experimental evidence at protein level: Swiss-Prot protein existence level 1. Binding protein with a strong affinity to the bleomycin family of antibiotics. Binds to CL990; an antimitotic-antibiotic compound. From Klebsiella pneumoniae.
   2169..2290    +  polyA_signal   SV40 poly(A) signal: SV40 polyadenylation signal
   2363..2379    -  protein_bind   lac operator: The lac repressor binds to the lac operator to inhibit transcription in E. coli. This inhibition can be relieved by adding lactose or isopropyl-β-D-thiogalactopyranoside (IPTG). lac repressor encoded by lacI
   2387..2417    -  promoter       lac promoter: promoter for the E. coli lac operon
   2432..2453    -  protein_bind   CAP binding site: CAP binding activates transcription in the presence of cAMP. E. coli catabolite activator protein
   2466..2558    -  CDS            lacI (fragment): lac repressor; lacI; The lac repressor binds to the lac operator to inhibit transcription in E. coli. This inhibition can be relieved by adding lactose or isopropyl-β-D-thiogalactopyranoside (IPTG).
   2741..3329    -  rep_origin     ori: high-copy-number ColE1/pMB1/pBR322/pUC origin of replication
   3500..4360    -  CDS            AmpR: β-lactamase; bla; confers resistance to ampicillin, carbenicillin, and related antibiotics
   4361..4465    -  promoter       AmpR promoter: bla
>Addgene plasmid #138881 | pPD089 ZF43x8-Spaced_EYFP | addgene full sequence | sequence record 323517 | Addgene NGS Result
CACATTTCCCCGAAAAGTGCCACCTGACGTCGACGGATCGGGAGATCTGAATTCGGATCCAGAGTGAGGA
CTACCTATAGAAGTAAGAGTGAGGACAATCGTATACAAGTAGATCCAGAGTGAGGACTACCTATAGAAGT
AAGAGTGAGGACAATCGTATACAAGTAGATCCCTCTAGAGGGAGATCCAGAGTGAGGACTACCTATAGAA
GTAAGAGTGAGGACAATCGTATACAAGTAGATCCAGAGTGAGGACTACCTATAGAAGTAAGAGTGAGGAC
AATCGTATACAAGTAGATCCCTCTAGAGGGTATATAATGGGGGCCACTAGTCTACTACCAGAGCTCATCG
CTAGCGCCACCATGGTGAGCAAGGGCGAGGAGCTGTTCACCGGGGTGGTGCCCATCCTGGTCGAGCTGGA
CGGCGACGTAAACGGCCACAAGTTCAGCGTGTCCGGCGAGGGCGAGGGCGATGCCACCTACGGCAAGCTG
ACCCTGAAGTTCATCTGCACCACCGGCAAGCTGCCCGTGCCCTGGCCCACCCTCGTGACCACCTTCGGCT
ACGGCCTGCAGTGCTTCGCCCGCTACCCCGACCACATGAAGCAGCACGACTTCTTCAAGTCCGCCATGCC
CGAAGGCTACGTCCAGGAGCGCACCATCTTCTTCAAGGACGACGGCAACTACAAGACCCGCGCCGAGGTG
AAGTTCGAGGGCGACACCCTGGTGAACCGCATCGAGCTGAAGGGCATCGACTTCAAGGAGGACGGCAACA
TCCTGGGGCACAAGCTGGAGTACAACTACAACAGCCACAACGTCTATATCATGGCCGACAAGCAGAAGAA
CGGCATCAAGGTGAACTTCAAGATCCGCCACAACATCGAGGACGGCAGCGTGCAGCTCGCCGACCACTAC
CAGCAGAACACCCCCATCGGCGACGGCCCCGTGCTGCTGCCCGACAACCACTACCTGAGCTACCAGTCCG
CCCTGAGCAAAGACCCCAACGAGAAGCGCGATCACATGGTCCTGCTGGAGTTCGTGACCGCCGCCGGGAT
CACTCTCGGCATGGACGAGCTGTACAAGTAGGCGGCCGCTCGAGTCTAGAGGGCCCGTTTAAACCCGCTG
ATCAGCCTCGACTGTGCCTTCTAGTTGCCAGCCATCTGTTGTTTGCCCCTCCCCCGTGCCTTCCTTGACC
CTGGAAGGTGCCACTCCCACTGTCCTTTCCTAATAAAATGAGGAAATTGCATCGCATTGTCTGAGTAGGT
GTCATTCTATTCTGGGGGGTGGGGTGGGGCAGGACAGCAAGGGGGAGGATTGGGAAGACAATAGCAGGCA
TGCTGGGGATGCGGTGGGCTCTATGGCTTCTGAGGCGGAAAGAACCAGCTGGGGCTCTAGGGGGTATCCC
C
[124 nt withheld, positions 1402-1525]
C
[91 nt withheld, positions 1527-1617]
A
[49 nt withheld, positions 1619-1667]
CCTTTGACGTTGGAGTCCACGTTCTTT
[37 nt withheld, positions 1695-1731]
ACCCTATCTCGGTCTATTCTTTTGATTTATAAGGGATTTTGCCGATTTCGGCCTATTGGTTAAAAAATGA
GCTGATTTAACAAAAATTTAACGCGAATTAATTCTGTGGAATGTGTGTCAGTTAGGCTCAATTAGTCAGC
AACCATAGTCCCGCCCCTAACTCCGCCCATCCCGCCCCTAACTCCGCCCAGTTCCGCCCATTCTCCGCCC
CATGGCTGACTAATTTTTTTTATTTATGCAGAGGCCGAGGCCGCCTCTGCCTCTGAGCTATTCCAGAAGT
AGTGAGGAGGCTTTTTTGGAGGCCTAGGCTTTTGCAAAAAGCTCCCGGGAGCTTGTATATCCATTTTCGG
AGGTTGGGCTTCGGAATCGTTTTCCGGGACGCCGGCTGGATGATCCTCCAGCGCGGGGATCTCATGCTGG
AGTTCTTCGCCCACCCCAACTTGTTTATTGCAGCTTATAATGGTTACAAATAAAGCAATAGCATCACAAA
TTTCACAAATAAAGCATTTTTTTCACTGCATTCTAGTTGTGGTTTGTCCAAACTCATCAATGTATCTTAT
CATGTCTGTATACCGTCGACCTCTAGCTAGAGCTTGGCGTAATCATGGTCATAGCTGTTTCCTGTGTGAA
ATTGTTATCCGCTCACAATTCCACACAACATACGAGCCGGAAGCATAAAGTGTAAAGCCTGGGGTGCCTA
ATGAGTGAGCTAACTCACATTAATTGCGTTGCGCTCACTGCCCGCTTTCCAGTCGGGAAACCTGTCGTGC
CAGCTGCATTAATGAATCGGCCAACGCGCGGGGAGAGGCGGTTTGCGTATTGGGCGCTCTTCCGCTTCCT
CGCTCACTGACTCGCTGCGCTCGGTCGTTCGGCTGCGGCGAGCGGTATCAGCTCACTCAAAGGCGGTAAT
ACGGTTATCCACAGAATCAGGGGATAACGCAGGAAAGAACATGTGAGCAAAAGGCCAGCAAAAGGCCAGG
AACCGTAAAAAGGCCGCGTTGCTGGCGTTTTTCCATAGGCTCCGCCCCCCTGACGAGCATCACAAAAATC
GACGCTCAAGTCAGAGGTGGCGAAACCCGACAGGACTATAAAGATACCAGGCGTTTCCCCCTGGAAGCTC
CCTCGTGCGCTCTCCTGTTCCGACCCTGCCGCTTACCGGATACCTGTCCGCCTTTCTCCCTTCGGGAAGC
GTGGCGCTTTCTCATAGCTCACGCTGTAGGTATCTCAGTTCGGTGTAGGTCGTTCGCTCCAAGCTGGGCT
GTGTGCACGAACCCCCCGTTCAGCCCGACCGCTGCGCCTTATCCGGTAACTATCGTCTTGAGTCCAACCC
GGTAAGACACGACTTATCGCCACTGGCAGCAGCCACTGGTAACAGGATTAGCAGAGCGAGGTATGTAGGC
GGTGCTACAGAGTTCTTGAAGTGGTGGCCTAACTACGGCTACACTAGAAGAACAGTATTTGGTATCTGCG
CTCTGCTGAAGCCAGTTACCTTCGGAAAAAGAGTTGGTAGCTCTTGATCCGGCAAACAAACCACCGCTGG
TAGCGGTGGTTTTTTTGTTTGCAAGCAGCAGATTACGCGCAGAAAAAAAGGATCTCAAGAAGATCCTTTG
ATCTTTTCTACGGGGTCTGACGCTCAGTGGAACGAAAACTCACGTTAAGGGATTTTGGTCATGAGATTAT
CAAAAAGGATCTTCACCTAGATCCTTTTAAATTAAAAATGAAGTTTTAAATCAATCTAAAGTATATATGA
GTAAACTTGGTCTGACAGTTACCAATGCTTAATCAGTGAGGCACCTATCTCAGCGATCTGTCTATTTCGT
TCATCCATAGTTGCCTGACTCCCCGTCGTGTAGATAACTACGATACGGGAGGGCTTACCATCTGGCCCCA
GTGCTGCAATGATACCGCGAGATCCACGCTCACCGGCTCCAGATTTATCAGCAATAAACCAGCCAGCCGG
AAGGGCCGAGCGCAGAAGTGGTCCTGCAACTTTATCCGCCTCCATCCAGTCTATTAATTGTTGCCGGGAA
GCTAGAGTAAGTAGTTCGCCAGTTAATAGTTTGCGCAACGTTGTTGCCATTGCTACAGGCATCGTGGTGT
CACGCTCGTCGTTTGGTATGGCTTCATTCAGCTCCGGTTCCCAACGATCAAGGCGAGTTACATGATCCCC
CATGTTGTGCAAAAAAGCGGTTAGCTCCTTCGGTCCTCCGATCGTTGTCAGAAGTAAGTTGGCCGCAGTG
TTATCACTCATGGTTATGGCAGCACTGCATAATTCTCTTACTGTCATGCCATCCGTAAGATGCTTTTCTG
TGACTGGTGAGTACTCAACCAAGTCATTCTGAGAATAGTGTATGCGGCGACCGAGTTGCTCTTGCCCGGC
GTCAATACGGGATAATACCGCGCCACATAGCAGAACTTTAAAAGTGCTCATCATTGGAAAACGTTCTTCG
GGGCGAAAACTCTCAAGGATCTTACCGCTGTTGAGATCCAGTTCGATGTAACCCACTCGTGCACCCAACT
GATCTTCAGCATCTTTTACTTTCACCAGCGTTTCTGGGTGAGCAAAAACAGGAAGGCAAAATGCCGCAAA
AAAGGGAATAAGGGCGACACGGAAATGTTGAATACTCATACTCTTCCTTTTTCAATATTATTGAAGCATT
TATCAGGGTTATTGTCTCATGAGCGGATACATATTTGAATGTATTTAGAAAAATAAACAAATAGGGGTTC
CGCG
