>Addgene plasmid #138881 | pPD089 ZF43x8-Spaced_EYFP | depositor partial sequence | sequence record 268429 | ZF43x8-Spaced promoter
AGATCTGAATTCGGATCCAGAGTGAGGACTACCTATAGAAGTAAGAGTGAGGACAATCGTATACAAGTAG
ATCCAGAGTGAGGACTACCTATAGAAGTAAGAGTGAGGACAATCGTATACAAGTAGATCCCTCTAGAGGG
AGATCCAGAGTGAGGACTACCTATAGAAGTAAGAGTGAGGACAATCGTATACAAGTAGATCCAGAGTGAG
GACTACCTATAGAAGTAAGAGTGAGGACAATCGTATACAAGTAGATCCCTCTAGAGGGTATATAATGGGG
GCCACTAGTCTACTACCAGAGCTCATCGCTAGC
